>Addgene plasmid #134362 | pcDNA3.1.Gαs-LgB113 | addgene full sequence | sequence record 306402 | Addgene NGS Result
GACGGATCGGGAGATCTCCCGATCCCCTATGGTGCACTCTCAGTACAATCTGCTCTGATGCCGCATAGTT
AAGCCAGTATCTGCTCCCTGCTTGTGTGTTGGAGGTCGCTGAGTAGTGCGCGAGCAAAATTTAAGCTACA
ACAAGGCAAGGCTTGACCGACAATTGCATGAAGAATCTGCTTAGGGTTAGGCGTTTTGCGCTGCTTCGCG
ATGTACGGGCCAGATATACGCGTTGACATTGATTATTGACTAGTTATTAATAGTAATCAATTACGGGGTC
ATTAGTTCATAGCCCATATATGGAGTTCCGCGTTACATAACTTACGGTAAATGGCCCGCCTGGCTGACCG
CCCAACGACCCCCGCCCATTGACGTCAATAATGACGTATGTTCCCATAGTAACGCCAATAGGGACTTTCC
ATTGACGTCAATGGGTGGAGTATTTACGGTAAACTGCCCACTTGGCAGTACATCAAGTGTATCATATGCC
AAGTACGCCCCCTATTGACGTCAATGACGGTAAATGGCCCGCCTGGCATTATGCCCAGTACATGACCTTA
TGGGACTTTCCTACTTGGCAGTACATCTACGTATTAGTCATCGCTATTACCATGGTGATGCGGTTTTGGC
AGTACATCAATGGGCGTGGATAGCGGTTTGACTCACGGGGATTTCCAAGTCTCCACCCCATTGACGTCAA
TGGGAGTTTGTTTTGGCACCAAAATCAACGGGACTTTCCAAAATGTCGTAACAACTCCGCCCCATTGACG
CAAATGGGCGGTAGGCGTGTACGGTGGGAGGTCTATATAAGCAGAGCTCTCTGGCTAACTAGAGAACCCA
CTGCTTACTGGCTTATCGAAATTAATACGACTCACTATAGGGAGACCCAAGCTGGCTAGCGTTTAAACTT
AAGCTTACCATGTACCCATACGATGTTCCAGATTACGCTGGCTGCCTCGGGAACAGTAAGACCGAGGACC
AGCGCAACGAGGAGAAGGCGCAGCGTGAGGCCAACAAAAAGATCGAGAAGCAGCTGCAGAAGGACAAGCA
GGTCTACCGGGCCACGCACCGCCTGCTGCTGCTGGGTGCTGGAGAATCTGGTAAAAGCACCATTGTGAAG
CAGATGAGGATCCTGCATGTTAATGGGTTTAATGGAGAGGGCGGCGAAGAGGACCCGCAGGCTGCAAGGA
GCAACAGCGATGGTGAGAAGGCAACCAAAGTGCAGGACATCAAAAACAACCTGAAAGAGGCGATTGAAAC
CATTGTGGCCGCCATGAGCAACCTGGATATCAGCGGAGGCGGAGGAAGCGTCTTCACACTCGAAGATTTC
GTTGGGGACTGGGAACAGACAGCCGCCTACAACCTGGACCAAGTCCTTGAACAGGGAGGTGTGTCCAGTT
TGCTGCAGAATCTCGCCGTGTCCGTAACTCCGATCCAAAGGATTGTCCGGAGCGGTGAAAATGCCCTGAA
GATCGACATCCATGTCATCATCCCGTATGAAGGTCTGAGCGCCGACCAAATGGCCCAGATCGAAGAGGTG
TTTAAGGTGGTGTACCCTGTGGATGATCATCACTTTAAGGTGATCCTGCCCTATGGCACACTGGTAATCG
ACGGGGTTACGCCGAACATGCTGAACTATTTCGGACGGCCGTATGAAGGCATCGCCGTGTTCGACGGCAA
AAAGATCACTGTAACAGGGACCCTGTGGAACGGCAACAAAATTATCGACGAGCGCCTGATCACCCCCGAC
GGCTCCATGCTGTTCCGAGTAACCATCAACAGTAGCGGAGGCGGAGGAAGCCCGCGGGTGCCCCCCGTGG
AGCTGGCCAACCCCGAGAACCAGTTCAGAGTGGACTACATCCTGAGTGTGATGAACGTGCCTGACTTTGA
CTTCCCTCCCGAATTCTATGAGCATGCCAAGGCTCTGTGGGAGGATGAAGGAGTGCGTGCCTGCTACGAA
CGCTCCAACGAGTACCAGCTGATTGACTGTGCCCAGTACTTCCTGGACAAGATCGACGTGATCAAGCAGG
CTGACTATGTGCCGAGCGATCAGGACCTGCTTCGCTGCCGTGTCCTGACTTCTGGAATCTTTGAGACCAA
GTTCCAGGTGGACAAAGTCAACTTCCACATGTTTGACGTGGGTGGCCAGCGCGATGAACGCCGCAAGTGG
ATCCAGTGCTTCAACGATGTGACTGCCATCATCTTCGTGGTGGCCAGCAGCAGCTACAACATGGTCATCC
GGGAGGACAACCAGACCAACCGCCTGCAGGAGGCTCTGAACCTCTTCAAGAGCATCTGGAACAACAGATG
GCTGCGCACCATCTCTGTGATCCTGTTCCTCAACAAGCAAGATCTGCTCGCTGAGAAAGTCCTTGCTGGG
AAATCGAAGATTGAGGACTACTTTCCAGAATTTGCTCGCTACACTACTCCTGAGGATGCTACTCCCGAGC
CCGGAGAGGACCCACGCGTGACCCGGGCCAAGTACTTCATTCGAGATGAGTTTCTGAGGATCAGCACTGC
CAGTGGAGATGGGCGTCACTACTGCTACCCTCATTTCACCTGCGCTGTGGACACTGAGAACATCCGCCGT
GTGTTCAACGACTGCCGTGACATCATTCAGCGCATGCACCTTCGTCAGTACGAGCTGCTCTAACTCGAGT
CTAGAGGGCCCGTTTAAACCCGCTGATCAGCCTCGACTGTGCCTTCTAGTTGCCAGCCATCTGTTGTTTG
CCCCTCCCCCGTGCCTTCCTTGACCCTGGAAGGTGCCACTCCCACTGTCCTTTCCTAATAAAATGAGGAA
ATTGCATCGCATTGTCTGAGTAGGTGTCATTCTATTCTGGGGGGTGGGGTGGGGCAGGACAGCAAGGGGG
AGGATTGGGAAGACAATAGCAGGCATGCTGGGGATGCGGTGGGCTCTATGGCTTCTGAGGCGGAAAGAAC
CAGCTGGGGCTCTAGGGGGTATCCCC
[124 nt withheld, positions 2967-3090]
C
[91 nt withheld, positions 3092-3182]
A
[49 nt withheld, positions 3184-3232]
CCTTTGACGTTGGAGTCCACGTTCTTT
[37 nt withheld, positions 3260-3296]
ACCCTATCTCGGTCTATTCTTTTGATTTATAAGGGATTTTGCCGATTTCGGCCTATTGGTTAAAAAATGA
GCTGATTTAACAAAAATTTAACGCGAATTAATTCTGTGGAATGTGTGTCAGTTAGGGTGTGGAAAGTCCC
CAGGCTCCCCAGCAGGCAGAAGTATGCAAAGCATGCATCTCAATTAGTCAGCAACCAGGTGTGGAAAGTC
CCCAGGCTCCCCAGCAGGCAGAAGTATGCAAAGCATGCATCTCAATTAGTCAGCAACCATAGTCCCGCCC
CTAACTCCGCCCATCCCGCCCCTAACTCCGCCCAGTTCCGCCCATTCTCCGCCCCATGGCTGACTAATTT
TTTTTATTTATGCAGAGGCCGAGGCCGCCTCTGCCTCTGAGCTATTCCAGAAGTAGTGAGGAGGCTTTTT
TGGAGGCCTAGGCTTTTGCAAAAAGCTCCCGGGAGCTTGTATATCCATTTTCGGATCTGATCAAGAGACA
GGATGAGGATCGTTTCGCATGATTGAACAAGATGGATTGCACGCAGGTTCTCCGGCCGCTTGGGTGGAGA
GGCTATTCGGCTATGACTGGGCACAACAGACAATCGGCTGCTCTGATGCCGCCGTGTTCCGGCTGTCAGC
GCAGGGGCGCCCGGTTCTTTTTGTCAAGACCGACCTGTCCGGTGCCCTGAATGAACTGCAGGACGAGGCA
GCGCGGCTATCGTGGCTGGCCACGACGGGCGTTCCTTGCGCAGCTGTGCTCGACGTTGTCACTGAAGCGG
GAAGGGACTGGCTGCTATTGGGCGAAGTGCCGGGGCAGGATCTCCTGTCATCTCACCTTGCTCCTGCCGA
GAAAGTATCCATCATGGCTGATGCAATGCGGCGGCTGCATACGCTTGATCCGGCTACCTGCCCATTCGAC
CACCAAGCGAAACATCGCATCGAGCGAGCACGTACTCGGATGGAAGCCGGTCTTGTCGATCAGGATGATC
TGGACGAAGAGCATCAGGGGCTCGCGCCAGCCGAACTGTTCGCCAGGCTCAAGGCGCGCATGCCCGACGG
CGAGGATCTCGTCGTGACCCATGGCGATGCCTGCTTGCCGAATATCATGGTGGAAAATGGCCGCTTTTCT
GGATTCATCGACTGTGGCCGGCTGGGTGTGGCGGACCGCTATCAGGACATAGCGTTGGCTACCCGTGATA
TTGCTGAAGAGCTTGGCGGCGAATGGGCTGACCGCTTCCTCGTGCTTTACGGTATCGCCGCTCCCGATTC
GCAGCGCATCGCCTTCTATCGCCTTCTTGACGAGTTCTTCTGAGCGGGACTCTGGGGTTCGAAATGACCG
ACCAAGCGACGCCCAACCTGCCATCACGAGATTTCGATTCCACCGCCGCCTTCTATGAAAGGTTGGGCTT
CGGAATCGTTTTCCGGGACGCCGGCTGGATGATCCTCCAGCGCGGGGATCTCATGCTGGAGTTCTTCGCC
CACCCCAACTTGTTTATTGCAGCTTATAATGGTTACAAATAAAGCAATAGCATCACAAATTTCACAAATA
AAGCATTTTTTTCACTGCATTCTAGTTGTGGTTTGTCCAAACTCATCAATGTATCTTATCATGTCTGTAT
ACCGTCGACCTCTAGCTAGAGCTTGGCGTAATCATGGTCATAGCTGTTTCCTGTGTGAAATTGTTATCCG
CTCACAATTCCACACAACATACGAGCCGGAAGCATAAAGTGTAAAGCCTGGGGTGCCTAATGAGTGAGCT
AACTCACATTAATTGCGTTGCGCTCACTGCCCGCTTTCCAGTCGGGAAACCTGTCGTGCCAGCTGCATTA
ATGAATCGGCCAACGCGCGGGGAGAGGCGGTTTGCGTATTGGGCGCTCTTCCGCTTCCTCGCTCACTGAC
TCGCTGCGCTCGGTCGTTCGGCTGCGGCGAGCGGTATCAGCTCACTCAAAGGCGGTAATACGGTTATCCA
CAGAATCAGGGGATAACGCAGGAAAGAACATGTGAGCAAAAGGCCAGCAAAAGGCCAGGAACCGTAAAAA
GGCCGCGTTGCTGGCGTTTTTCCATAGGCTCCGCCCCCCTGACGAGCATCACAAAAATCGACGCTCAAGT
CAGAGGTGGCGAAACCCGACAGGACTATAAAGATACCAGGCGTTTCCCCCTGGAAGCTCCCTCGTGCGCT
CTCCTGTTCCGACCCTGCCGCTTACCGGATACCTGTCCGCCTTTCTCCCTTCGGGAAGCGTGGCGCTTTC
TCATAGCTCACGCTGTAGGTATCTCAGTTCGGTGTAGGTCGTTCGCTCCAAGCTGGGCTGTGTGCACGAA
CCCCCCGTTCAGCCCGACCGCTGCGCCTTATCCGGTAACTATCGTCTTGAGTCCAACCCGGTAAGACACG
ACTTATCGCCACTGGCAGCAGCCACTGGTAACAGGATTAGCAGAGCGAGGTATGTAGGCGGTGCTACAGA
GTTCTTGAAGTGGTGGCCTAACTACGGCTACACTAGAAGAACAGTATTTGGTATCTGCGCTCTGCTGAAG
CCAGTTACCTTCGGAAAAAGAGTTGGTAGCTCTTGATCCGGCAAACAAACCACCGCTGGTAGCGGTGGTT
TTTTTGTTTGCAAGCAGCAGATTACGCGCAGAAAAAAAGGATCTCAAGAAGATCCTTTGATCTTTTCTAC
GGGGTCTGACGCTCAGTGGAACGAAAACTCACGTTAAGGGATTTTGGTCATGAGATTATCAAAAAGGATC
TTCACCTAGATCCTTTTAAATTAAAAATGAAGTTTTAAATCAATCTAAAGTATATATGAGTAAACTTGGT
CTGACAGTTACCAATGCTTAATCAGTGAGGCACCTATCTCAGCGATCTGTCTATTTCGTTCATCCATAGT
TGCCTGACTCCCCGTCGTGTAGATAACTACGATACGGGAGGGCTTACCATCTGGCCCCAGTGCTGCAATG
ATACCGCGAGACCCACGCTCACCGGCTCCAGATTTATCAGCAATAAACCAGCCAGCCGGAAGGGCCGAGC
GCAGAAGTGGTCCTGCAACTTTATCCGCCTCCATCCAGTCTATTAATTGTTGCCGGGAAGCTAGAGTAAG
TAGTTCGCCAGTTAATAGTTTGCGCAACGTTGTTGCCATTGCTACAGGCATCGTGGTGTCACGCTCGTCG
TTTGGTATGGCTTCATTCAGCTCCGGTTCCCAACGATCAAGGCGAGTTACATGATCCCCCATGTTGTGCA
AAAAAGCGGTTAGCTCCTTCGGTCCTCCGATCGTTGTCAGAAGTAAGTTGGCCGCAGTGTTATCACTCAT
GGTTATGGCAGCACTGCATAATTCTCTTACTGTCATGCCATCCGTAAGATGCTTTTCTGTGACTGGTGAG
TACTCAACCAAGTCATTCTGAGAATAGTGTATGCGGCGACCGAGTTGCTCTTGCCCGGCGTCAATACGGG
ATAATACCGCGCCACATAGCAGAACTTTAAAAGTGCTCATCATTGGAAAACGTTCTTCGGGGCGAAAACT
CTCAAGGATCTTACCGCTGTTGAGATCCAGTTCGATGTAACCCACTCGTGCACCCAACTGATCTTCAGCA
TCTTTTACTTTCACCAGCGTTTCTGGGTGAGCAAAAACAGGAAGGCAAAATGCCGCAAAAAAGGGAATAA
GGGCGACACGGAAATGTTGAATACTCATACTCTTCCTTTTTCAATATTATTGAAGCATTTATCAGGGTTA
TTGTCTCATGAGCGGATACATATTTGAATGTATTTAGAAAAATAAACAAATAGGGGTTCCGCGCACATTT
CCCCGAAAAGTGCCACCTGACGTC
Features (pLannotate 1.2.2; 23 found; start..end, strand, type, name):
     28..80      -  misc_feature   bom (fragment): basis of mobility region from pBR322
    235..614     +  enhancer       CMV enhancer: human cytomegalovirus immediate early enhancer
    615..818     +  promoter       CMV promoter: human cytomegalovirus (CMV) immediate early promoter
    814..847     +  LTR            5' LTR (truncated) (fragment): truncated 5' long terminal repeat (LTR) from HIV-1
    863..881     +  promoter       T7 promoter: promoter for bacteriophage T7 RNA polymerase
    923..949     +  CDS            3xHA (fragment): three tandem HA epitope tags
   1079..1291    +  CDS            GNA11 (fragment): GNA11_CANLF - Experimental evidence at transcript level: Swiss-Prot protein existence level 2. Guanine nucleotide-binding proteins (G proteins) are involved as modulators or transducers in various transmembrane signaling systems. Acts as an activator of phospholipase C. Transduces FFAR4 signaling in response to long-chain fatty acids (LCFAs). From Canis lupus familiaris (Dog) (Canis familiaris).
   1310..1780    +  CDS            Nluc (fragment): NanoLuc® luciferase human codon-optimized
   1919..2641    +  CDS            gpaD (fragment): GPA4_DICDI - Experimental evidence at protein level: Swiss-Prot protein existence level 1. Guanine nucleotide-binding proteins (G proteins) are involved as modulators or transducers in various transmembrane signaling systems. G alpha-4 plays a role in morphogenesis of the multicellular structure. From Dictyostelium discoideum (Slime mold).
   2697..2921    +  polyA_signal   bGH poly(A) signal: bovine growth hormone polyadenylation signal
   2925..2946    +  promoter       SV40 promoter (fragment): SV40 enhancer and early promoter
   2967..3395    +  rep_origin     f1 ori (sequence partly withheld): f1 bacteriophage origin of replication; arrow indicates direction of (+) strand synthesis
   3409..3738    +  promoter       SV40 promoter: SV40 enhancer and early promoter
   3805..4596    +  CDS            neo: KKA2_KLEPN - Also known as kan, nptII. Experimental evidence at protein level: Swiss-Prot protein existence level 1. Resistance to kanamycin, neomycin, paromomycin, ribostamycin, butirosin and gentamicin B. From Klebsiella pneumoniae.
   4620..4778    +  CDS            ble (fragment): BLE_KLEPN - Experimental evidence at protein level: Swiss-Prot protein existence level 1. Binding protein with a strong affinity to the bleomycin family of antibiotics. Binds to CL990; an antimitotic-antibiotic compound. From Klebsiella pneumoniae.
   4773..4894    +  polyA_signal   SV40 poly(A) signal: SV40 polyadenylation signal
   4967..4983    -  protein_bind   lac operator: The lac repressor binds to the lac operator to inhibit transcription in E. coli. This inhibition can be relieved by adding lactose or isopropyl-β-D-thiogalactopyranoside (IPTG). lac repressor encoded by lacI
   4991..5021    -  promoter       lac promoter: promoter for the E. coli lac operon
   5036..5057    -  protein_bind   CAP binding site: CAP binding activates transcription in the presence of cAMP. E. coli catabolite activator protein
   5070..5162    -  CDS            lacI (fragment): lac repressor; lacI; The lac repressor binds to the lac operator to inhibit transcription in E. coli. This inhibition can be relieved by adding lactose or isopropyl-β-D-thiogalactopyranoside (IPTG).
   5345..5933    -  rep_origin     ori: high-copy-number ColE1/pMB1/pBR322/pUC origin of replication
   6104..6964    -  CDS            AmpR: β-lactamase; bla; confers resistance to ampicillin, carbenicillin, and related antibiotics
   6965..7069    -  promoter       AmpR promoter: bla
