[The description below was written by a language model from this plasmid's Addgene catalogue record and pLannotate feature annotations shown in this document.]
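Description:
pcDNA3.1.Gαs-LgB113 is a mammalian expression plasmid of about 7.1 kb built on the pcDNA3.1 backbone. It is propagated in E. coli through a high-copy ColE1/pUC-type origin with ampicillin selection (AmpR under its own bla promoter), and it also carries an f1 origin. For selection in mammalian cells it contains a neomycin phosphotransferase gene driven by the SV40 early promoter and terminated by the SV40 polyadenylation signal, which allows G418 selection of stable transfectants.

The payload, cloned between HindIII and XhoI, is human Gαs (GNAS) carrying an N-terminal HA epitope. The LgBiT (LgB) fragment of NanoLuc luciferase is inserted internally between residues 113 and 114 of Gαs. The catalogue lists T7 as the promoter, but the feature table shows the CMV immediate-early enhancer and promoter upstream of the T7 promoter. Expression in mammalian cells is therefore expected to run from CMV, with T7 available for in vitro transcription or as a sequencing primer site, and the bGH polyadenylation signal terminates the transcript. In the automated annotation, an HA tag fragment is followed by two G-protein α-subunit segments flanking a partial Nluc match. These flanking segments are labelled by homology as dog GNA11 and Dictyostelium gpaD, but they are most likely the two halves of the recorded human Gαs sequence split by LgBiT. The short hits to an HIV-1 LTR, ble and lacI also look like annotation artefacts of backbone sequence.

The construct is intended for NanoLuc complementation assays. LgBiT-tagged Gαs is co-expressed with a partner carrying the complementary small NanoLuc fragment, and per the associated publication this is used to profile individual GPCR–G protein interactions. Association of the two proteins reconstitutes luciferase activity, giving a dynamic luminescent readout that is compatible with screening.
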