Addgene plasmid #134362: pcDNA3.1.Gαs-LgB113
Purpose: Nanoluc complementation assay. Expression of Gαs protein fused with the LgBiT(LgB)of the nanoluciferase inserted between residues 113 and 114 of Gαs. Addition of the HA epitope at N terminus of Gαs.
Depositing lab: Julien Hanson. Publication: A dynamic and screening-compatible nanoluciferase-based complementation assay enables profiling of individual GPCR-G protein interactions. Laschet C, Dupuis N, Hanson J. J Biol Chem. 2019 Mar 15;294(11):4079-4090. doi: 10.1074/jbc.RA118.006231. Epub 2018 Dec 28. PubMed 30593506.
Backbone
  Vector backbone: pcDNA3.1
  Backbone size w/o insert (bp): 5400
  Total vector size (bp): 7097
  Vector type: Mammalian Expression, Bacterial Expression
  Selectable markers: Neomycin (select with G418)
Growth in bacteria
  Bacterial resistance: Ampicillin, 100 μg/mL
  Growth temperature: 37°C
  Growth strain: DH5alpha
  Copy number: High Copy
Gene/Insert
  Gene/Insert name: Gαs-LgB113
  Species: H. sapiens (human)
  Insert size (bp): 1734
  Entrez Gene: GNAS (a.k.a. AHO, AIMAH1, C20orf45, GNAS1, GPSA, GSA, GSP, NESP, PITA3, POH, SCG6, SgVI)
  Promoter: T7
  Tag / fusion protein: HA (N terminal on insert)
  Cloning method: Restriction Enzyme; 5′ cloning site HindIII (not destroyed); 3′ cloning site XhoI (not destroyed)
  Sequencing primers: 5′ TAATACGACTCACTATAGGG; 3′ TTCCCAATCCTCCCCCTTG
Terms and licenses: Academic/Nonprofit Terms; Industry Terms: Not Available to Industry
How to cite: pcDNA3.1.Gαs-LgB113 was a gift from Julien Hanson (Addgene plasmid # 134362 ; http://n2t.net/addgene:134362 ; RRID:Addgene_134362)
